Addgene plasmid #29110: pEMS1216
Purpose: Expression of the eGFP reporter gene was not detected in the brain and eye.
Depositing lab: Elizabeth Simpson. Depositing organization: University of British Columbia. Publication: A regulatory toolbox of MiniPromoters to drive selective expression in the brain. Portales-Casamar E, Swanson DJ, Liu L, de Leeuw CN, Banks KG, Ho Sui SJ, Fulton DL, Ali J, Amirabbasi M, Arenillas DJ, Babyak N, Black SF, Bonaguro RJ, Brauer E, Candido TR, Castellarin M, Chen J, Chen Y, Cheng JC, Chopra V, Docking TR, Dreolini L, D'Souza CA, Flynn EK, Glenn R, Hatakka K, Hearty TG, Imanian B, Jiang S, Khorasan-zadeh S, Komljenovic I, Laprise S, Liao NY, Lim JS, Lithwick S, Liu F, Liu J, Lu M, McConechy M, McLeod AJ, Milisavljevic M, Mis J, O'Connor K, Palma B, Palmquist DL, Schmouth JF, Swanson MI, Tam B, Ticoll A, Turner JL, Varhol R, Vermeulen J, Watkins RF, Wilson G, Wong BK, Wong SH, Wong TY, Yang GS, Ypsilanti AR, Jones SJ, Holt RA, Goldowitz D, Wasserman WW, Simpson EM. Proc Natl Acad Sci U S A. 2010 Sep 21. 107(38):16589-94. 10.1073/pnas.1009158107 PubMed 20807748.
Backbone
  Vector backbone: pEMS1307
  Backbone size w/o insert (bp): 16482
  Vector type: Pleiades Promoter Project [sic, Pleaides Plieades]
Growth in bacteria
  Bacterial resistance: Ampicillin, 100 μg/mL
  Growth temperature: 37°C
  Growth strain: DH5alpha
  Growth instructions: DH10B
  Copy number: High Copy
Gene/Insert
  Gene/Insert name: Ple98 (alt names: GPX3; glutathione peroxidase 3)
  Species: H. sapiens (human)
  Insert size (bp): 3062
  Entrez Gene: GPX3 (a.k.a. GPx-P, GSHPx-3, GSHPx-P)
  Tag / fusion protein: EGFP-NLS (C terminal on backbone)
  Cloning method: Restriction Enzyme; 5′ cloning site FseI (unknown if destroyed); 3′ cloning site AscI (unknown if destroyed)
  Sequencing primers: 5′ Unknown
Terms and licenses: Academic/Nonprofit Terms; Industry Terms: Not Available to Industry
How to cite: pEMS1216 was a gift from Elizabeth Simpson (Addgene plasmid # 29110 ; http://n2t.net/addgene:29110 ; RRID:Addgene_29110)
