[The description below was written by a language model from this plasmid's Addgene catalogue record.]
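Description:
pEMS1216 is a Pleiades Promoter Project plasmid built on the large pEMS1307 backbone (about 16.5 kb without insert). It carries the human MiniPromoter Ple98, a roughly 3.1 kb assembly of regulatory sequence derived from the GPX3 (glutathione peroxidase 3) locus. The MiniPromoter was inserted by restriction cloning between FseI and AscI sites, placing it upstream of a backbone-encoded EGFP reporter fused to a nuclear localization signal. Ple98 is therefore meant to act as the sole driver of reporter expression, and the NLS concentrates the fluorescence in nuclei so that expressing cells are easier to identify and count in tissue. The insert is regulatory DNA rather than a GPX3 coding sequence, so the "tag" listed in the record is better understood as the reporter placed downstream of the promoter than as a fusion to GPX3 protein.

The plasmid is propagated in E. coli as a high-copy construct under ampicillin selection. The record gives no feature table, so the other contents of the backbone are not stated, including any genomic targeting arms, polyadenylation signals or mammalian selection markers. The project behind this construct aimed to build a toolbox of compact human promoters that direct region- or cell-type-selective expression in the brain. In that context, pEMS1216 represents a negative result, because EGFP expression from Ple98 was not detected in the brain or eye. It is mainly useful as a documented reference for that MiniPromoter design, or as a starting point for redesigning GPX3-derived regulatory elements.
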