>Addgene plasmid #29110 | pEMS1216 | addgene partial sequence | sequence record 37882 | EGFP-N 5'-CGTCGCCGTCCAGCTCGACCAG-3'
ACCATGGTGGCGGAAGTTCCTATACCTTTTGAAGAATAGGAACTTCGGAATAGGAACTTCGGCGCGCCGG
GCACACTCAGGGTCGCCTGAGCCGCTGCCTGATCCCTGGCCACCGTCCGTCTGAGGTGTCCGGCGCTCCC
AGCCACCTTTCAAGCCCTCGGGTGTGACCAATCCGCGGCCAAGCCGAGACCCTTGCAGCCAATCGCTAGG
CGGCTGGGATTTCAGGGGCGGGCGCGACTTGCCCTCAGCTCCCCACCTCCCCGTCCCGGGGCGACAGTGA
CATAAGCAAATCTGGGCAGAGAGGTGGAAGTCAGGTCCCTGTGGACGTGGGAGGCGGTCCCTTCCTCTTT
TGGCTCCAAAGTGCGAAAGGAGGCAGACACAGCGGTCTCCATTACAGCCAGGGCAAGGGGGCTAATAGCT
CCCTAGAACTGATGGAAGTCTCCATTCTGGGAAGCATTTCTTATTCCTATCGAGGTTTTAAAAACACCTG
GCGATGGTCCTCTGGAAATTGAGGGTTTAAAATTTCAGCAAGAGCTGAAGTTAAACTTCCAGAAACATTT
ACTATATATAGGTTTAGTGCTTAAGAAACAAAGATGGAATGCAAAGTAGCATTATAGACCAGGAGAGGGC
AGAGACAGGTGGCTGGAGTTAGAGAAGCAAATTCACTCCCTCTCTTCCCCTCAATTCTGGAGAACTTGCT
GTTGAGGCAAGGTACCTGGGCCTGACCAGGTGAAGGGAGTGATATATGCTGGCAGGGCGTGGCCCCAGTA
GAGTGCAGAAGAGCTGCCTCTGTCATGAAGCAGGTCTGCTGAGCTGGGCGAGGCTGCGCTTCCTCCGCCA
GGCCATTCCCTGGCAGCTGCAAGCTCTCTTCTTGGCTCTGGTGCAAACTTCCTGCTTTA
